>Addgene plasmid #161274 | pDONR221-SLC35G5_STOP | addgene full sequence | sequence record 364067 | Addgene NGS Result
CAAATAATGATTTTATTTTGACTGATAGTGACCTGTTCGTTGCAACACATTGATGAGCAATGCTTTTTTA
TAATGCCAACTTTGTACAAAAAAGCAGGCTCCACCATGGCCGGCAGCCACCCTTACTTCAACCTGCCAGA
CTCCACACACCCATCCCCACCTTCTGCCCCACCATCCCTGAGGTGGCACCAGAGATGTCAGCCATCTGGC
GCCACCAACGGCCTGCTGGTGGCCCTGCTGGGAGGAGGACTGCCTGCAGGATTCGTGGGACCACTGAGCA
GGATGGCCTATCAGGGCAGCAATCTGCCCTCCCTGGAGCTGCTGATCTGCCGCTGTCTGTTTCACCTGCC
AATCGCCCTGCTGCTGAAGCTGAGGGGCGACCCTCTGCTGGGACCTCCAGATATCAGAGGCTGGGCCTGC
TTCTGTGCCCTGCTGAACGTGCTGTCCATCGGCTGTGCATACTCTGCCGTGCAGGTGGTGCCAGCAGGAA
ATGCAGCAACCGTGCGGAAGGGAAGCTCCACAGTGTGCAGCGCCGTGCTGACCCTGTGCCTGGAGAGCCA
GGGACTGGGAGGATATGAGTGGTGCGGACTGCTGGGATCCATCCTGGGACTGATCATCATCCTGGGACCT
GGACTGTGGACACTGCAGGAGGGCACCACAGGCGTGTACACCACACTGGGCTATGTGCAGGCCTTTCTGG
GAGGACTGGCCCTGAGCCTGGGACTGCTGGTGTACCGGTCTCTGCACTTCCCAAGCTGTCTGCCCACAGT
GGCCTTTCTGTCCGGACTGGTGGGACTGCTGGGATGCGTGCCTGGCCTGTTCGTGCTGCAGACCCCCGTG
CTGCCTTCTGACCTGCTGTCTTGGAGCTGCGTGGGAGCAGAGGGAATCCTGGCCCTGGTGAGCTTTACAT
GCGTGGGCTATGCAGTGACCAAGGCACACCCAGCCCTGGTGTGCGCCGTGCTGCACTCCGAGGTGGTGGT
GGCCCTGATCCTGCAGTACTATATGCTGCACGAGACCGTGGCCCTGTCTGATATCATGGGAGCAGGAGTG
GTGCTGGGAAGCATCGCCATCATCACAGCCAGGAATCTGTCCTGCGAGCGCACCGGCAAGGTGGAGGAGT
AAGACCCAGCTTTCTTGTACAAAGTTGGCATTATAAGAAAGCATTGCTTATCAATTTGTTGCAACGAACA
GGTCACTATCAGTCAAAATAAAATCATTATTTGCCATCCAGCTGATATCCCCTATAGTGAGTCGTATTAC
ATGGTCATAGCTGTTTCCTGGCAGCTCTGGCCCGTGTCTCAAAATCTCTGATGTTACATTGCACAAGATA
AAAATATATCATCATGAACAATAAAACTGTCTGCTTACATAAACAGTAATACAAGGGGTGTTATGAGCCA
TATTCAACGGGAAACGTCGAGGCCGCGATTAAATTCCAACATGGATGCTGATTTATATGGGTATAAATGG
GCTCGCGATAATGTCGGGCAATCAGGTGCGACAATCTATCGCTTGTATGGGAAGCCCGATGCGCCAGAGT
TGTTTCTGAAACATGGCAAAGGTAGCGTTGCCAATGATGTTACAGATGAGATGGTCAGACTAAACTGGCT
GACGGAATTTATGCCTCTTCCGACCATCAAGCATTTTATCCGTACTCCTGATGATGCATGGTTACTCACC
ACTGCGATCCCCGGAAAAACAGCATTCCAGGTATTAGAAGAATATCCTGATTCAGGTGAAAATATTGTTG
ATGCGCTGGCAGTGTTCCTGCGCCGGTTGCATTCGATTCCTGTTTGTAATTGTCCTTTTAACAGCGATCG
CGTATTTCGTCTCGCTCAGGCGCAATCACGAATGAATAACGGTTTGGTTGATGCGAGTGATTTTGATGAC
GAGCGTAATGGCTGGCCTGTTGAACAAGTCTGGAAAGAAATGCATAAACTTTTGCCATTCTCACCGGATT
CAGTCGTCACTCATGGTGATTTCTCACTTGATAACCTTATTTTTGACGAGGGGAAATTAATAGGTTGTAT
TGATGTTGGACGAGTCGGAATCGCAGACCGATACCAGGATCTTGCCATCCTATGGAACTGCCTCGGTGAG
TTTTCTCCTTCATTACAGAAACGGCTTTTTCAAAAATATGGTATTGATAATCCTGATATGAATAAATTGC
AGTTTCATTTGATGCTCGATGAGTTTTTCTAATCAGAATTGGTTAATTGGTTGTAACACTGGCAGAGCAT
TACGCTGACTTGACGGGACGGCGCAAGCTCATGACCAAAATCCCTTAACGTGAGTTACGCGTCGTTCCAC
TGAGCGTCAGACCCCGTAGAAAAGATCAAAGGATCTTCTTGAGATCCTTTTTTTCTGCGCGTAATCTGCT
GCTTGCAAACAAAAAAACCACCGCTACCAGCGGTGGTTTGTTTGCCGGATCAAGAGCTACCAACTCTTTT
TCCGAAGGTAACTGGCTTCAGCAGAGCGCAGATACCAAATACTGTTCTTCTAGTGTAGCCGTAGTTAGGC
CACCACTTCAAGAACTCTGTAGCACCGCCTACATACCTCGCTCTGCTAATCCTGTTACCAGTGGCTGCTG
CCAGTGGCGATAAGTCGTGTCTTACCGGGTTGGACTCAAGACGATAGTTACCGGATAAGGCGCAGCGGTC
GGGCTGAACGGGGGGTTCGTGCACACAGCCCAGCTTGGAGCGAACGACCTACACCGAACTGAGATACCTA
CAGCGTGAGCTATGAGAAAGCGCCACGCTTCCCGAAGGGAGAAAGGCGGACAGGTATCCGGTAAGCGGCA
GGGTCGGAACAGGAGAGCGCACGAGGGAGCTTCCAGGGGGAAACGCCTGGTATCTTTATAGTCCTGTCGG
GTTTCGCCACCTCTGACTTGAGCGTCGATTTTTGTGATGCTCGTCAGGGGGGCGGAGCCTATGGAAAAAC
GCCAGCAACGCGGCCTTTTTACGGTTCCTGGCCTTTTGCTGGCCTTTTGCTCACATGTTCTTTCCTGCGT
TATCCCCTGATTCTGTGGATAACCGTATTACCGCCTTTGAGTGAGCTGATACCGCTCGCCGCAGCCGAAC
GACCGAGCGCAGCGAGTCAGTGAGCGAGGAAGCGGAAGAGCGCCCAATACGCAAACCGCCTCTCCCCGCG
CGTTGGCCGATTCATTAATGCAGCTGGCACGACAGGTTTCCCGACTGGAAAGCGGGCAGTGAGCGCAACG
CAATTAATACGCGTACCGCTAGCCAGGAAGAGTTTGTAGAAACGCAAAAAGGCCATCCGTCAGGATGGCC
TTCTGCTTAGTTTGATGCCTGGCAGTTTATGGCGGGCGTCCTGCCCGCCACCCTCCGGGCCGTTGCTTCA
CAACGTTCAAATCCGCTCCCGGCGGATTTGTCCTACTCAGGAGAGCGTTCACCGACAAACAACAGATAAA
ACGAAAGGCCCAGTCTTCCGACTGAGCCTTTCGTTTTATTTGATGCCTGGCAGTTCCCTACTCTCGCGTT
AACGCTAGCATGGATGTTTTCCCAGTCACGACGTTGTAAAACGACGGCCAGTCTTAAGCTCGGGCCC
Features (pLannotate 1.2.2; 10 found; start..end, strand, type, name):
      1..100     +  protein_bind   attL1: mutant version of attL; recombination site for the Gateway® LR reaction LR Clonase™
    106..1119    +  CDS            SLC35G5: S35G5_HUMAN - Also known as AMAC, AMAC1L2. Experimental evidence at protein level: Swiss-Prot protein existence level 1. From Homo sapiens (Human).
   1124..1223    -  protein_bind   attL2: mutant version of attL; recombination site for the Gateway® LR reaction LR Clonase™
   1241..1259    -  promoter       T7 promoter: promoter for bacteriophage T7 RNA polymerase
   1393..2202    +  CDS            KanR: aminoglycoside phosphotransferase; aph(3')-Ia; confers resistance to kanamycin in bacteria or G418 (Geneticin®) in eukaryotes
   2349..2937    +  rep_origin     ori: high-copy-number ColE1/pMB1/pBR322/pUC origin of replication
   3120..3212    +  CDS            lacI (fragment): lac repressor; lacI; The lac repressor binds to the lac operator to inhibit transcription in E. coli. This inhibition can be relieved by adding lactose or isopropyl-β-D-thiogalactopyranoside (IPTG).
   3267..3294    -  terminator     rrnB T2 terminator: transcription terminator T2 from the E. coli rrnB gene
   3426..3469    +  terminator     rrnB T1 terminator: Escherichia coli rrnB; transcription terminator T1 from the E. coli rrnB gene
   3516..3552    -  CDS            lacZα (fragment): LacZα fragment of β-galactosidase; lacZ fragment
