[The description below was written by a language model from this plasmid's Addgene catalogue record and pLannotate feature annotations shown in this document.]
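Description:
pDONR221-SLC35G5_STOP is a Gateway entry clone built on the pDONR221 backbone, carrying a codon-optimized open reading frame for human SLC35G5 (also known as AMAC or AMAC1L2), a member of the solute carrier family. The sequenced plasmid is about 3.6 kb. It is maintained in E. coli through a high-copy ColE1/pUC-type origin and selected with kanamycin via an aminoglycoside phosphotransferase (KanR) gene. Although the catalogue lists the vector type as mammalian expression, the feature table shows no eukaryotic promoter or polyadenylation signal. The plasmid is therefore best understood as a shuttle for the ORF rather than an expression construct in its own right.

The roughly 1 kb coding sequence sits between attL1 and attL2 sites, the products of a BP reaction into the donor vector. These sites allow directional transfer of the ORF into any attR-containing destination vector by an LR Clonase reaction, which then supplies the promoter, tags and selection appropriate to the intended host. Because this version keeps a stop codon at the end of the ORF, it suits native or N-terminally tagged expression and does not permit read-through into C-terminal fusions; the depositor notes that a companion clone without the stop codon exists for that purpose. Backbone elements include rrnB T1 and T2 terminators upstream of the cassette, which shield the insert from read-through transcription. A T7 promoter lies beyond attL2, and short lacI and lacZα fragments are also annotated. M13 forward and reverse primer sites are listed for sequencing the insert. The clone belongs to a consortium collection of solute carrier ORFs made to support transporter research and drug discovery.
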