Addgene plasmid #161274: pDONR221-SLC35G5_STOP
Purpose: Gateway entry clone with codon-optimized ORF sequence for subcloning into custom expression vectors. Contains a STOP codon at the end of the codon-optimized ORF sequence.
Depositing lab: RESOLUTE Consortium & Giulio Superti-Furga. Depositing organization: CeMM Research Center for Molecular Medicine. Publication: The RESOLUTE consortium: unlocking SLC transporters for drug discovery. Superti-Furga G, Lackner D, Wiedmer T, Ingles-Prieto A, Barbosa B, Girardi E, Goldmann U, Gurtl B, Klavins K, Klimek C, Lindinger S, Lineiro-Retes E, Muller AC, Onstein S, Redinger G, Reil D, Sedlyarov V, Wolf G, Crawford M, Everley R, ... Steppan CM. Nat Rev Drug Discov. 2020 Jul;19(7):429-430. doi: 10.1038/d41573-020-00056-6. PubMed 32265506.
Backbone
  Vector backbone: pDONR221
  Backbone manufacturer: ThermoFisher Scientific
  Backbone size w/o insert (bp): 2550
  Vector type: Mammalian Expression
Growth in bacteria
  Bacterial resistance: Kanamycin, 50 μg/mL
  Growth temperature: 37°C
  Growth strain: NEB Stable
  Copy number: High Copy
Gene/Insert
  Gene/Insert name: SLC35G5 (alt name: AMAC, AMAC1L2)
  Species: H. sapiens (human)
  Insert size (bp): 1017
  Entrez Gene: SLC35G5 (a.k.a. AMAC, AMAC1L2)
  Cloning method: Gateway Cloning
  Sequencing primers: 5′ M13-fwd; 3′ M13-rev
Terms and licenses: Academic/Nonprofit Terms; Industry Terms
Depositor comments: This plasmid contains a STOP codon at the end of the codon-optimized ORF. For the version of this plasmid that does not contain a STOP codon, please see Addgene plasmid 132108 For more information on the full Resolute plasmid collection, please see www.addgene.org/depositor-collections/re-solute/. Please provide your feedback on this plasmid to the RESOLUTE consortium by filling out their RESOLUTE repository feedback form: https://forms.office.com/Pages/ResponsePage.aspx?id=0e05yklzmkS7rjFGQL4N7z4feCLQvEJAmVcOCM_u885UN1JJRko0Ukg4TVQwNTZLOUxPQVJWT1NHUCQlQCN0PWcu
How to cite: pDONR221-SLC35G5_STOP was a gift from RESOLUTE Consortium & Giulio Superti-Furga (Addgene plasmid # 161274 ; http://n2t.net/addgene:161274 ; RRID:Addgene_161274)
