>Addgene plasmid #161274 | pDONR221-SLC35G5_STOP | depositor partial sequence | sequence record 312483 | Codon-optimized ORF of SLC35G5
ATGGCCGGCAGCCACCCTTACTTCAACCTGCCAGACTCCACACACCCATCCCCACCTTCTGCCCCACCAT
CCCTGAGGTGGCACCAGAGATGTCAGCCATCTGGCGCCACCAACGGCCTGCTGGTGGCCCTGCTGGGAGG
AGGACTGCCTGCAGGATTCGTGGGACCACTGAGCAGGATGGCCTATCAGGGCAGCAATCTGCCCTCCCTG
GAGCTGCTGATCTGCCGCTGTCTGTTTCACCTGCCAATCGCCCTGCTGCTGAAGCTGAGGGGCGACCCTC
TGCTGGGACCTCCAGATATCAGAGGCTGGGCCTGCTTCTGTGCCCTGCTGAACGTGCTGTCCATCGGCTG
TGCATACTCTGCCGTGCAGGTGGTGCCAGCAGGAAATGCAGCAACCGTGCGGAAGGGAAGCTCCACAGTG
TGCAGCGCCGTGCTGACCCTGTGCCTGGAGAGCCAGGGACTGGGAGGATATGAGTGGTGCGGACTGCTGG
GATCCATCCTGGGACTGATCATCATCCTGGGACCTGGACTGTGGACACTGCAGGAGGGCACCACAGGCGT
GTACACCACACTGGGCTATGTGCAGGCCTTTCTGGGAGGACTGGCCCTGAGCCTGGGACTGCTGGTGTAC
CGGTCTCTGCACTTCCCAAGCTGTCTGCCCACAGTGGCCTTTCTGTCCGGACTGGTGGGACTGCTGGGAT
GCGTGCCTGGCCTGTTCGTGCTGCAGACCCCCGTGCTGCCTTCTGACCTGCTGTCTTGGAGCTGCGTGGG
AGCAGAGGGAATCCTGGCCCTGGTGAGCTTTACATGCGTGGGCTATGCAGTGACCAAGGCACACCCAGCC
CTGGTGTGCGCCGTGCTGCACTCCGAGGTGGTGGTGGCCCTGATCCTGCAGTACTATATGCTGCACGAGA
CCGTGGCCCTGTCTGATATCATGGGAGCAGGAGTGGTGCTGGGAAGCATCGCCATCATCACAGCCAGGAA
TCTGTCCTGCGAGCGCACCGGCAAGGTGGAGGAGTAA
